>Addgene plasmid #250397 | Lenti-CMV-mCherry-GSG-P2A-NUDT5 Y74E-WPRE | addgene full sequence | sequence record 498962 | Addgene NGS Result
ATGGTGAGCAAGGGCGAGGAGGATAACATGGCCATCATCAAGGAGTTCATGCGCTTCAAGGTGCACATGG
AGGGCTCCGTGAACGGCCACGAGTTCGAGATCGAGGGCGAGGGCGAGGGCCGCCCCTACGAGGGCACCCA
GACCGCCAAGCTGAAGGTGACCAAGGGTGGCCCCCTGCCCTTCGCCTGGGACATCCTGTCCCCTCAGTTC
ATGTACGGCTCCAAGGCCTACGTGAAGCACCCCGCCGACATCCCCGACTACTTGAAGCTGTCCTTCCCCG
AGGGCTTCAAGTGGGAGCGCGTGATGAACTTCGAGGACGGCGGCGTGGTGACCGTGACCCAGGACTCCTC
CCTGCAGGACGGCGAGTTCATCTACAAGGTGAAGCTGCGCGGCACCAACTTCCCCTCAGACGGCCCCGTA
ATGCAGAAGAAAACCATGGGCTGGGAGGCCTCCTCCGAGCGGATGTACCCCGAGGACGGCGCCCTGAAGG
GCGAGATCAAGCAGAGGCTGAAGCTGAAGGACGGCGGCCACTACGACGCTGAGGTCAAGACCACCTACAA
GGCCAAGAAGCCCGTGCAGCTGCCCGGCGCCTACAACGTCAACATCAAGTTGGACATCACCTCCCACAAC
GAGGACTACACCATCGTGGAACAGTACGAACGCGCCGAGGGCCGCCACTCCACCGGCGGCATGGACGAGC
TGTACAAGGGATCCGGCGCTACTAACTTCAGCCTGCTGAAGCAGGCTGGAGACGTGGAGGAGAACCCTGG
ACCTATGGAGAGCCAAGAACCAACGGAATCTTCTCAGAATGGCAAACAGTATATCATTTCAGAGGAGTTA
ATTTCAGAAGGAAAATGGGTCAAGCTTGAAAAAACAACGTACATGGATCCTACTGGTAAAACTAGAACTT
GGGAATCAGTGAAACGTACAACCAGGAAAGAGCAGACTGCGGATGGTGTCGCGGTCATCCCCGTGCTGCA
GAGAACACTTCACGAAGAGTGTATCGTTCTGGTGAAACAGTTCCGACCACCAATGGGGGGCTACTGCATA
GAGTTCCCTGCAGGTCTCATAGATGATGGTGAAACCCCAGAAGCAGCTGCTCTCCGGGAGCTTGAAGAAG
AAACTGGCTACAAAGGGGACATTGCCGAATGTTCTCCAGCGGTCTGTATGGACCCAGGCTTGTCAAACTG
TACTATACACATCGTGACAGTCACCATTAACGGAGATGATGCCGAAAACGCAAGGCCGAAGCCAAAGCCA
GGGGATGGAGAGTTTGTGGAAGTCATTTCTTTACCCAAGAATGACCTGCTGCAGAGACTTGATGCTCTGG
TAGCTGAAGAACATCTCACAGTGGACGCCAGGGTCTATTCCTACGCTCTAGCGCTGAAACATGCAAATGC
AAAGCCATTTGAAGTGCCCTTCTTGAAATTTTAAAGCGGCCGCGTCGACAATCAACCTCTGGATTACAAA
ATTTGTGAAAGATTGACTGGTATTCTTAACTATGTTGCTCCTTTTACGCTATGTGGATACGCTGCTTTAA
TGCCTTTGTATCATGCTATTGCTTCCCGTATGGCTTTCATTTTCTCCTCCTTGTATAAATCCTGGTTGCT
GTCTCTTTATGAGGAGTTGTGGCCCGTTGTCAGGCAACGTGGCGTGGTGTGCACTGTGTTTGCTGACGCA
ACCCCCACTGGTTGGGGCATTGCCACCACCTGTCAGCTCCTTTCCGGGACTTTCGCTTTCCCCCTCCCTA
TTGCCACGGCGGAACTCATCGCCGCCTGCCTTGCCCGCTGCTGGACAGGGGCTCGGCTGTTGGGCACTGA
CAATTCCGTGGTGTTGTCGGGGAAGCTGACGTCCTTTCCATGGCTGCTCGCCTGTGTTGCCACCTGGATT
CTGCGCGGGACGTCCTTCTGCTACGTCCCTTCGGCCCTCAATCCAGCGGACCTTCCTTCCCGCGGCCTGC
TGCCGGCTCTGCGGCCTCTTCCGCGTCTTCGCCTTCGCCCTCAGACGAGTCGGATCTCCCTTTGGGCCGC
CTCCCCGCCTGGAATTCTACCGGGTAGGGGAGGCGCTTTTCCCAAGGCAGTCTGGAGCATGCGCTTTAGC
AGCCCCGCTGGGCACTTGGCGCTACACAAGTGGCCTCTGGCCTCGCACACATTCCACATCCACCGGTAGG
CGCCAACCGGCTCCGTTCTTTGGTGGCCCCTTCGCGCCACCTTCTACTCCTCCCCTAGTCAGGAAGTTCC
CCCCCGCCCCGCAGCTCGCGTCGTGCAGGACGTGACAAATGGAAGTAGCACGTCTCACTAGTCTCGTGCA
GATGGACAGCACCGCTGAGCAATGGAAGCGGGTAGGCCTTTGGGGCAGCGGCCAATAGCAGCTTTGCTCC
TTCGCTTTCTGGGCTCAGAGGCTGGGAAGGGGTGGGTCCGGGGGCGGGCTCAGGGGCGGGCTCAGGGGCG
GGGCGGGCGCCCGAAGGTCCTCCGGAGGCCCGGCATTCTGCACGCTTCAAAAGCGCACGTCTGCCGCGCT
GTTCTCCTCTTCCTCATCTCCGGGCCTTTCGACCTGCAGCCCAAGCTTACCATGACCGAGTACAAGCCCA
CGGTGCGCCTCGCCACCCGCGACGACGTCCCCAGGGCCGTACGCACCCTCGCCGCCGCGTTCGCCGACTA
CCCCGCCACGCGCCACACCGTCGATCCGGACCGCCACATCGAGCGGGTCACCGAGCTGCAAGAACTCTTC
CTCACGCGCGTCGGGCTCGACATCGGCAAGGTGTGGGTCGCGGACGACGGCGCCGCGGTGGCGGTCTGGA
CCACGCCGGAGAGCGTCGAAGCGGGGGCGGTGTTCGCCGAGATCGGCCCGCGCATGGCCGAGTTGAGCGG
TTCCCGGCTGGCCGCGCAGCAACAGATGGAAGGCCTCCTGGCGCCGCACCGGCCCAAGGAGCCCGCGTGG
TTCCTGGCCACCGTCGGCGTCTCGCCCGACCACCAGGGCAAGGGTCTGGGCAGCGCCGTCGTGCTCCCCG
GAGTGGAGGCGGCCGAGCGCGCCGGGGTGCCCGCCTTCCTGGAGACCTCCGCGCCCCGCAACCTCCCCTT
CTACGAGCGGCTCGGCTTCACCGTCACCGCCGACGTCGAGGTGCCCGAAGGACCGCGCACCTGGTGCATG
ACCCGCAAGCCCGGTGCCTGACGCCCGCCCCACGACCCGCAGCGCCCGACCGAAAGGAGCGCACGACCCC
ATGCATCTCGAGGGCCCGGTACCTTTAAGACCAATGACTTACAAGGCAGCTGTAGATCTTAGCCACTTTT
TAAAAGAAAAGGGGGGACTGGAAGGGCTAGCTCACTCCCAACGAAGACAAGATCTGCTTTTTGCTTGTAC
TGGGTCTCTCTGGTTAGACCAGATCTGAGCCTGGGAGCTCTCTGGCTAACTAGGGAACCCACTGCTTAAG
CCTCAATAAAGCTTGCCTTGAGTGCTTCAAGTAGTGTGTGCCCGTCTGTTGTGTGACTCTGGTAACTAGA
GATCCCTCAGACCCTTTTAGTCAGTGTGGAAAATCTCTAGCAGTAGTAGTTCATGTCATCTTATTATTCA
GTATTTATAACTTGCAAAGAAATGAATATCAGAGAGTGAGAGGAACTTGTTTATTGCAGCTTATAATGGT
TACAAATAAAGCAATAGCATCACAAATTTCACAAATAAAGCATTTTTTTCACTGCATTCTAGTTGTGGTT
TGTCCAAACTCATCAATGTATCTTATCATGTCTGGCTCTAGCTATCCCGCCCCTAACTCCGCCCATCCCG
CCCCTAACTCCGCCCAGTTCCGCCCATTCTCCGCCCCATGGCTGACTAATTTTTTTTATTTATGCAGAGG
CCGAGGCCGCCTCGGCCTCTGAGCTATTCCAGAAGTAGTGAGGAGGCTTTTTTGGAGGCCTAGGGACGTA
CCCAATTCGCCCTATAGTGAGTCGTATTACGCGCGCTCACTGGCCGTCGTTTTACAACGTCGTGACTGGG
AAAACCCTGGCGTTACCCAACTTAATCGCCTTGCAGCACATCCCCCTTTCGCCAGCTGGCGTAATAGCGA
AGAGGCCCGCACCGATCGCCCTTCCCAACAGTTGCGCAGCCTGAATGGCGAATGGG
[124 nt withheld, positions 4117-4240]
C
[91 nt withheld, positions 4242-4332]
A
[49 nt withheld, positions 4334-4382]
CCTTTGACGTTGGAGTCCACGTTCTTT
[37 nt withheld, positions 4410-4446]
ACCCTATCTCGGTCTATTCTTTTGATTTATAAGGGATTTTGCCGATTTCGGCCTATTGGTTAAAAAATGA
GCTGATTTAACAAAAATTTAACGCGAATTTTAACAAAATATTAACGCTTACAATTTAGGTGGCACTTTTC
GGGGAAATGTGCGCGGAACCCCTATTTGTTTATTTTTCTAAATACATTCAAATATGTATCCGCTCATGAG
ACAATAACCCTGATAAATGCTTCAATAATATTGAAAAAGGAAGAGTATGAGTATTCAACATTTCCGTGTC
GCCCTTATTCCCTTTTTTGCGGCATTTTGCCTTCCTGTTTTTGCTCACCCAGAAACGCTGGTGAAAGTAA
AAGATGCTGAAGATCAGTTGGGTGCACGAGTGGGTTACATCGAACTGGATCTCAACAGCGGTAAGATCCT
TGAGAGTTTTCGCCCCGAAGAACGTTTTCCAATGATGAGCACTTTTAAAGTTCTGCTATGTGGCGCGGTA
TTATCCCGTATTGACGCCGGGCAAGAGCAACTCGGTCGCCGCATACACTATTCTCAGAATGACTTGGTTG
AGTACTCACCAGTCACAGAAAAGCATCTTACGGATGGCATGACAGTAAGAGAATTATGCAGTGCTGCCAT
AACCATGAGTGATAACACTGCGGCCAACTTACTTCTGACAACGATCGGAGGACCGAAGGAGCTAACCGCT
TTTTTGCACAACATGGGGGATCATGTAACTCGCCTTGATCGTTGGGAACCGGAGCTGAATGAAGCCATAC
CAAACGACGAGCGTGACACCACGATGCCTGTAGCAATGGCAACAACGTTGCGCAAACTATTAACTGGCGA
ACTACTTACTCTAGCTTCCCGGCAACAATTAATAGACTGGATGGAGGCGGATAAAGTTGCAGGACCACTT
CTGCGCTCGGCCCTTCCGGCTGGCTGGTTTATTGCTGATAAATCTGGAGCCGGTGAGCGTGGGTCTCGCG
GTATCATTGCAGCACTGGGGCCAGATGGTAAGCCCTCCCGTATCGTAGTTATCTACACGACGGGGAGTCA
GGCAACTATGGATGAACGAAATAGACAGATCGCTGAGATAGGTGCCTCACTGATTAAGCATTGGTAACTG
TCAGACCAAGTTTACTCATATATACTTTAGATTGATTTAAAACTTCATTTTTAATTTAAAAGGATCTAGG
TGAAGATCCTTTTTGATAATCTCATGACCAAAATCCCTTAACGTGAGTTTTCGTTCCACTGAGCGTCAGA
CCCCGTAGAAAAGATCAAAGGATCTTCTTGAGATCCTTTTTTTCTGCGCGTAATCTGCTGCTTGCAAACA
AAAAAACCACCGCTACCAGCGGTGGTTTGTTTGCCGGATCAAGAGCTACCAACTCTTTTTCCGAAGGTAA
CTGGCTTCAGCAGAGCGCAGATACCAAATACTGTTCTTCTAGTGTAGCCGTAGTTAGGCCACCACTTCAA
GAACTCTGTAGCACCGCCTACATACCTCGCTCTGCTAATCCTGTTACCAGTGGCTGCTGCCAGTGGCGAT
AAGTCGTGTCTTACCGGGTTGGACTCAAGACGATAGTTACCGGATAAGGCGCAGCGGTCGGGCTGAACGG
GGGGTTCGTGCACACAGCCCAGCTTGGAGCGAACGACCTACACCGAACTGAGATACCTACAGCGTGAGCT
ATGAGAAAGCGCCACGCTTCCCGAAGGGAGAAAGGCGGACAGGTATCCGGTAAGCGGCAGGGTCGGAACA
GGAGAGCGCACGAGGGAGCTTCCAGGGGGAAACGCCTGGTATCTTTATAGTCCTGTCGGGTTTCGCCACC
TCTTACTTGAGCGTCGATTTTTGTGATGCTCGTCAGGGGGGCGGAGCCTATGGAAAAACGCCAGCAACGC
GGCCTTTTTACGGTTCCTGGCCTTTTGCTGGCCTTTTGCTCACATGTTCTTTCCTGCGTTATCCCCTGAT
TCTGTGGATAACCGTATTACCGCCTTTGAGTGAGCTGATACCGCTCGCCGCAGCCGAACGACCGAGCGCA
GCGAGTCAGTGAGCGAGGAAGCGGAAGAGCGCCCAATACGCAAACCGCCTCTCCCCGCGCGTTGGCCGAT
TCATTAATGCAGCTGGCACGACAGGTTTCCCGACTGGAAAGCGGGCAGTGAGCGCAACGCAATTAATGTG
AGTTAGCTCACTCATTAGGCACCCCAGGCTTTACACTTTATGCTTCCGGCTCGTATGTTGTGTGGAATTG
TGAGCGGATAACAATTTCACACAGGAAACAGCTATGACCATGATTACGCCAAGCGCGCAATTAACCCTCA
CTAAAGGGAACAAAAGCTGGAGCTGCAAGCTTAATGTAGTCTTATGCAATACTCTTGTAGTCTTGCAACA
TGGTAACGATGAGTTAGCAACATGCCTTACAAGGAGAGAAAAAGCACCGTGCATGCCGATTGGTGGAAGT
AAGGTGGTACGATCGTGCCTTATTAGGAAGGCAACAGACGGGTCTGACATGGATTGGACGAACCACTGAA
TTGCCGCATTGCAGAGATATTGTATTTAAGTGCCTAGCTCGATACATAAACGGGTCTCTCTGGTTAGACC
AGATCTGAGCCTGGGAGCTCTCTGGCTAACTAGGGAACCCACTGCTTAAGCCTCAATAAAGCTTGCCTTG
AGTGCTTCAAGTAGTGTGTGCCCGTCTGTTGTGTGACTCTGGTAACTAGAGATCCCTCAGACCCTTTTAG
TCAGTGTGGAAAATCTCTAGCAGTGGCGCCCGAACAGGGACTTGAAAGCGAAAGGGAAACCAGAGGAGCT
CTCTCGACGCAGGACTCGGCTTGCTGAAGCGCGCACGGCAAGAGGCGAGGGGCGGCGACTGGTGAGTACG
CCAAAAATTTTGACTAGCGGAGGCTAGAAGGAGAGAGATGGGTGCGAGAGCGTCAGTATTAAGCGGGGGA
GAATTAGATCGCGATGGGAAAAAATTCGGTTAAGGCCAGGGGGAAAGAAAAAATATAAATTAAAACATAT
AGTATGGGCAAGCAGGGAGCTAGAACGATTCGCAGTTAATCCTGGCCTGTTAGAAACATCAGAAGGCTGT
AGACAAATACTGGGACAGCTACAACCATCCCTTCAGACAGGATCAGAAGAACTTAGATCATTATATAATA
CAGTAGCAACCCTCTATTGTGTGCATCAAAGGATAGAGATAAAAGACACCAAGGAAGCTTTAGACAAGAT
AGAGGAAGAGCAAAACAAAAGTAAGACCACCGCACAGCAAGCGGCCGCTGATCTTCAGACCTGGAGGAGG
AGATATGAGGGACAATTGGAGAAGTGAATTATATAAATATAAAGTAGTAAAAATTGAACCATTAGGAGTA
GCACCCACCAAGGCAAAGAGAAGAGTGGTGCAGAGAGAAAAAAGAGCAGTGGGAATAGGAGCTTTGTTCC
TTGGGTTCTTGGGAGCAGCAGGAAGCACTATGGGCGCAGCGTCAATGACGCTGACGGTACAGGCCAGACA
ATTATTGTCTGGTATAGTGCAGCAGCAGAACAATTTGCTGAGGGCTATTGAGGCGCAACAGCATCTGTTG
CAACTCACAGTCTGGGGCATCAAGCAGCTCCAGGCAAGAATCCTGGCTGTGGAAAGATACCTAAAGGATC
AACAGCTCCTGGGGATTTGGGGTTGCTCTGGAAAACTCATTTGCACCACTGCTGTGCCTTGGAATGCTAG
TTGGAGTAATAAATCTCTGGAACAGATTTGGAATCACACGACCTGGATGGAGTGGGACAGAGAAATTAAC
AATTACACAAGCTTAATACACTCCTTAATTGAAGAATCGCAAAACCAGCAAGAAAAGAATGAACAAGAAT
TATTGGAATTAGATAAATGGGCAAGTTTGTGGAATTGGTTTAACATAACAAATTGGCTGTGGTATATAAA
ATTATTCATAATGATAGTAGGAGGCTTGGTAGGTTTAAGAATAGTTTTTGCTGTACTTTCTATAGTGAAT
AGAGTTAGGCAGGGATATTCACCATTATCGTTTCAGACCCACCTCCCAACCCCGAGGGGACCCGACAGGC
CCGAAGGAATAGAAGAAGAAGGTGGAGAGAGAGACAGAGACAGATCCATTCGATTAGTGAACGGATCTCG
ACGGTATCGGTTAACTTTTAAAAGAAAAGGGGGGATTGGGGGGTACAGTGCAGGGGAAAGAATAGTAGAC
ATAATAGCAACAGACATACAAACTAAAGAATTACAAAAACAAATTACAAAATTCAAAATTTTATCGATAA
GCTTGGGAGTTCCGCGTTACATAACTTACGGTAAATGGCCCGCCTGGCTGACCGCCCAACGACCCCCGCC
CATTGACGTCAATAATGACGTATGTTCCCATAGTAACGCCAATAGGGACTTTCCATTGACGTCAATGGGT
GGAGTATTTACGGTAAACTGCCCACTTGGCAGTACATCAAGTGTATCATATGCCAAGTACGCCCCCTATT
GACGTCAATGACGGTAAATGGCCCGCCTGGCATTATGCCCAGTACATGACCTTATGGGACTTTCCTACTT
GGCAGTACATCTACGTATTAGTCATCGCTATTACCATGGTGATGCGGTTTTGGCAGTACATCAATGGGCG
TGGATAGCGGTTTGACTCACGGGGATTTCCAAGTCTCCACCCCATTGACGTCAATGGGAGTTTGTTTTGG
CACCAAAATCAACGGGACTTTCCAAAATGTCGTAACAACTCCGCCCCATTGACGCAAATGGGCGGTAGGC
GTGTACGGTGGGAGGTCTATATAAGCAGAGCTCGTTTAGTGAACCGTCAGATCGCCTGGAGACGCCATCC
ACGCTGTTTTGACCTCCATAGAAGACACCGACTCTAGAGGATCCACCGGTCGCCACC
Features (pLannotate 1.2.2; 29 found; start..end, strand, type, name):
      1..708     +  CDS            mCherry: mCherry is a basic (constitutively fluorescent) red fluorescent protein published in 2004, derived from Discosoma sp.. It is reported to be a very rapidly-maturing monomer with low acid sensitivity.
    775..1431    +  CDS            NUDT5: NUDT5_HUMAN - Also known as NUDIX5 From Homo sapiens (Human).
   1450..2038    +  misc_feature   WPRE: woodchuck hepatitis virus posttranscriptional regulatory element
   2052..2551    +  promoter       PGK promoter: mouse phosphoglycerate kinase 1 promoter
   2572..3171    +  CDS            PuroR: puromycin N-acetyltransferase; pac from Streptomyces alboniger; confers resistance to puromycin
   3239..3376    +  CDS            nef (fragment): NEF_HV1LA - Experimental evidence at protein level: Swiss-Prot protein existence level 1. Extracellular Nef protein targets CD4(+) T-lymphocytes for apoptosis by interacting with CXCR4 surface receptors. From Human immunodeficiency virus type 1 group M subtype B (isolate Lai) (HIV-1).
   3362..3542    +  LTR            5' LTR (truncated): truncated 5' long terminal repeat (LTR) from HIV-1
   3614..3735    +  polyA_signal   SV40 poly(A) signal: SV40 polyadenylation signal
   3775..3910    +  rep_origin     SV40 ori: SV40 origin of replication
   3931..3949    -  promoter       T7 promoter: promoter for bacteriophage T7 RNA polymerase
   3957..4112    +  CDS            lacZα (fragment): LacZα fragment of β-galactosidase; lacZ fragment
   4117..4545    +  rep_origin     f1 ori (sequence partly withheld): f1 bacteriophage origin of replication; arrow indicates direction of (+) strand synthesis
   4598..4702    +  promoter       AmpR promoter: bla
   4703..5563    +  CDS            AmpR: β-lactamase; bla; confers resistance to ampicillin, carbenicillin, and related antibiotics
   5734..6322    +  rep_origin     ori: high-copy-number ColE1/pMB1/pBR322/pUC origin of replication
   6505..6597    +  CDS            lacI (fragment): lac repressor; lacI; The lac repressor binds to the lac operator to inhibit transcription in E. coli. This inhibition can be relieved by adding lactose or isopropyl-β-D-thiogalactopyranoside (IPTG).
   6610..6631    +  protein_bind   CAP binding site: CAP binding activates transcription in the presence of cAMP. E. coli catabolite activator protein
   6646..6676    +  promoter       lac promoter: promoter for the E. coli lac operon
   6684..6700    +  protein_bind   lac operator: The lac repressor binds to the lac operator to inhibit transcription in E. coli. This inhibition can be relieved by adding lactose or isopropyl-β-D-thiogalactopyranoside (IPTG). lac repressor encoded by lacI
   6745..6763    +  promoter       T3 promoter: promoter for bacteriophage T3 RNA polymerase
   6791..7017    +  promoter       RSV promoter: Rous sarcoma virus enhancer/promoter
   7018..7198    +  LTR            5' LTR (truncated): truncated 5' long terminal repeat (LTR) from HIV-1
   7245..7370    +  misc_feature   HIV-1 Ψ: packaging signal of human immunodeficiency virus type 1
   7354..7717    +  CDS            HIV-1 gag (fragment): gag protein from human immunodeficiency virus 1; gag
   7863..8096    +  misc_feature   RRE: The Rev response element (RRE) of HIV-1 allows for Rev-dependent mRNA export from the nucleus to the cytoplasm.
   8473..8573    +  CDS            Rev (fragment): human immunodeficiency virus 1 (HIV-1) Rev protein; rev; enhances nuclear export of unspliced and incompletely spliced viral mRNAs
   8592..8708    +  misc_feature   cPPT/CTS: central polypurine tract and central termination sequence of HIV-1
   8731..9034    +  enhancer       CMV enhancer: human cytomegalovirus immediate early enhancer
   9035..9238    +  promoter       CMV promoter: human cytomegalovirus (CMV) immediate early promoter
