[The description below was written by a language model from this plasmid's Addgene catalogue record and pLannotate feature annotations shown in this document.]
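Description:
Lenti-CMV-mCherry-GSG-P2A-NUDT5 Y74E-WPRE is a 9.3 kb HIV-1-based lentiviral transfer plasmid built on the pLenti CMV GFP Puro backbone, with the GFP position replaced by a bicistronic mCherry/NUDT5 cassette. In bacteria it is maintained through a high-copy ColE1/pUC-type origin and selected with ampicillin (AmpR). An f1 origin, an SV40 origin and remnants of a lac/T7/T3 cloning region are also present in the backbone. The viral portion has an RSV promoter fused to a truncated 5' LTR to drive genomic RNA production in packaging cells. This is followed by the Ψ packaging signal with a gag fragment, the RRE for Rev-dependent nuclear export, and cPPT/CTS. A second truncated LTR lies downstream of the payload and is followed by an SV40 polyadenylation signal.

Between these elements, the CMV enhancer/promoter drives a single 1,431 bp open reading frame encoding mCherry, a flexible GSG linker, a P2A peptide and human NUDT5 (Nudix hydrolase 5) carrying the Y74E substitution. Ribosomal skipping at P2A yields mCherry and NUDT5 as separate proteins, so red fluorescence reports transduction and expression without NUDT5 being fused to the whole fluorescent protein. A WPRE follows the coding sequence to enhance transcript stability and expression. Downstream, a mouse PGK promoter drives puromycin N-acetyltransferase, which allows selection of stably transduced mammalian cells. The plasmid is intended for lentiviral expression of the Y74E mutant in mammalian cells. The associated publication concerns a non-enzymatic role of NUDT5 in repressing de novo purine synthesis, but the record does not state the functional consequence of the Y74E change.
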