Addgene plasmid #250397: Lenti-CMV-mCherry-GSG-P2A-NUDT5 Y74E-WPRE
Purpose: Lentiviral expression of human NUDT5 Y74E with N-terminal mCherry seperated by a flexible GSG-linker and P2A under CMV promoter, as well as a puromycin resistance cassette under PGK promoter.
Depositing lab: Stefan Kubicek. Depositing organization: CeMM Research Center for Molecular Medicine. Publication: A non-enzymatic role of Nudix hydrolase 5 in repressing purine de novo synthesis. Nguyen TA, Lin JG, Marques AMC, Fottner M, Bauer LG, Reicher A, Daum D, Scrofani L, Liu Y, Cheng C, D'Angelo L D D L, Sanchez J, Bueschl C, Marella N, Buphamalai P, Traversi F, Beres M, Moll HP, Siklos M, Genger JW, Hofstaetter G, Villanti L, Malik M, Klimek C, Runggatscher K, Guertl B, Hansen JS, Dobner S, Babosova O, Becirovic T, de Rooij LPMH, Casanova E, Koren A, Froese DS, Rosenblatt DS, Klavins K, Bergthaler A, Menche J, Hannich JT, Abele M, Sdelci S, Lang K, Huber KVM, Kubicek S. Science. 2025 Nov 6:eadv4257. doi: 10.1126/science.adv4257. PubMed 41196952.
Backbone
  Vector backbone: pLenti CMV GFP Puro
  Backbone manufacturer: Eric Campeau, Paul Kaufman (Addgene #17448)
  Vector type: Mammalian Expression, Lentiviral
Growth in bacteria
  Bacterial resistance: Ampicillin, 100 μg/mL
  Growth temperature: 37°C
  Growth strain: NEB Stable
  Copy number: High Copy
Gene/Insert
  Gene/Insert name: NUDT5
  Species: H. sapiens (human)
  Insert size (bp): 1431
  Mutation: Y74E
  Entrez Gene: NUDT5 (a.k.a. YSA1, YSA1H, YSAH1, hNUDT5)
  Promoter: CMV
  Tag / fusion protein: mCherry-GSG-P2A (N terminal on insert)
  Cloning method: Ligation Independent Cloning
Terms and licenses: Academic/Nonprofit Terms; Industry Terms: Not Available to Industry
Depositor comments: Insert cloned with BamHI (5') and SalI (3') sites.
How to cite: Lenti-CMV-mCherry-GSG-P2A-NUDT5 Y74E-WPRE was a gift from Stefan Kubicek (Addgene plasmid # 250397 ; http://n2t.net/addgene:250397 ; RRID:Addgene_250397)
